LOCUS       Exported 5653 bp ds-DNA circular SYN 12-MAY-2021
DEFINITION  synthetic circular DNA
ACCESSION   .
VERSION     .
KEYWORDS    pCMVTNT-T7-KPNA2
SOURCE      synthetic DNA construct
  ORGANISM  synthetic DNA construct
REFERENCE   1 (bases 1 to 5653)
  AUTHORS   Kelley JB, Talley AM, Spencer A, Gioeli D, Paschal BM
  TITLE     Karyopherin alpha7 (KPNA7), a divergent member of the importin alpha
            family of nuclear import receptors.
  JOURNAL   BMC Cell Biol. 2010 . 11():63.
  PUBMED    20701745
REFERENCE   2 (bases 1 to 5653)
  AUTHORS   .
  TITLE     Direct Submission
  JOURNAL   Exported May 12, 2021 from SnapGene Server 1.1.58
            http://www.snapgene.com
FEATURES             Location/Qualifiers
     source          1..5653
                     /organism="synthetic DNA construct"
                     /mol_type="other DNA"
     enhancer        143..522
                     /label=CMV enhancer
                     /note="human cytomegalovirus immediate early enhancer"
     promoter        523..726
                     /label=CMV promoter
                     /note="human cytomegalovirus (CMV) immediate early
                     promoter"
     primer_bind     677..697
                     /label=CMV-F
                     /note="Human CMV immediate early promoter, forward primer"
     primer_bind     723..747
                     /label=LNCX
                     /note="Human CMV promoter, forward primer"
     intron          862..994
                     /label=chimeric intron
                     /note="chimera between introns from human beta-globin and
                     immunoglobulin heavy chain genes"
     primer_bind     977..996
                     /label=pMT2-F
                     /note="Synthetic intron, forward primer"
     promoter        1039..1057
                     /label=T7 promoter
                     /note="promoter for bacteriophage T7 RNA polymerase"
     promoter        1063..1081
                     /label=SP6 promoter
                     /note="promoter for bacteriophage SP6 RNA polymerase"
     primer_bind     1063..1080
                     /label=SP6
                     /note="SP6 promoter, forward primer"
     regulatory      1112..1121
                     /regulatory_class="other"
                     /note="vertebrate consensus sequence for strong initiation
                     of translation (Kozak, 1987)"
     polyA_signal    2772..2893
                     /label=SV40 poly(A) signal
                     /note="SV40 polyadenylation signal"
     primer_bind     complement(2783..2802)
                     /label=EBV-rev
                     /note="SV40 polyA terminator, reverse primer"
     primer_bind     2837..2856
                     /label=SV40pA-R
                     /note="SV40 polyA, reverse primer"
     rep_origin      3074..3529
                     /direction=RIGHT
                     /label=f1 ori
                     /note="f1 bacteriophage origin of replication; arrow
                     indicates direction of (+) strand synthesis"
     primer_bind     complement(3161..3180)
                     /label=F1ori-R
                     /note="F1 origin, reverse primer"
     primer_bind     3371..3392
                     /label=F1ori-F
                     /note="F1 origin, forward primer"
     primer_bind     complement(3596..3615)
                     /label=pRS-marker
                     /note="pRS vectors, use to sequence yeast selectable
                     marker"
     primer_bind     3715..3737
                     /label=pGEX 3'
                     /note="pGEX vectors, reverse primer"
     primer_bind     complement(3775..3793)
                     /label=pBRforEco
                     /note="pBR322 vectors, upsteam of EcoRI site, forward
                     primer"
     promoter        3861..3965
                     /gene="bla"
                     /label=AmpR promoter
     CDS             3966..4826
                     /codon_start=1
                     /gene="bla"
                     /product="beta-lactamase"
                     /label=AmpR
                     /note="confers resistance to ampicillin, carbenicillin, and
                     related antibiotics"
                     /translation="MSIQHFRVALIPFFAAFCLPVFAHPETLVKVKDAEDQLGARVGYI
                     ELDLNSGKILESFRPEERFPMMSTFKVLLCGAVLSRIDAGQEQLGRRIHYSQNDLVEYS
                     PVTEKHLTDGMTVRELCSAAITMSDNTAANLLLTTIGGPKELTAFLHNMGDHVTRLDRW
                     EPELNEAIPNDERDTTMPVAMATTLRKLLTGELLTLASRQQLIDWMEADKVAGPLLRSA
                     LPAGWFIADKSGAGERGSRGIIAALGPDGKPSRIVVIYTTGSQATMDERNRQIAEIGAS
                     LIKHW"
     primer_bind     complement(4184..4203)
                     /label=Amp-R
                     /note="Ampicillin resistance gene, reverse primer"
     rep_origin      4997..5585
                     /direction=RIGHT
                     /label=ori
                     /note="high-copy-number ColE1/pMB1/pBR322/pUC origin of
                     replication"
     primer_bind     5486..5505
                     /label=pBR322ori-F
                     /note="pBR322 origin, forward primer"
ORIGIN
        1 gatcttcaat attggccatt agccatatta ttcattggtt atatagcata aatcaatatt
       61 ggctattggc cattgcatac gttgtatcta tatcataata tgtacattta tattggctca
      121 tgtccaatat gaccgccatg ttggcattga ttattgacta gttattaata gtaatcaatt
      181 acggggtcat tagttcatag cccatatatg gagttccgcg ttacataact tacggtaaat
      241 ggcccgcctg gctgaccgcc caacgacccc cgcccattga cgtcaataat gacgtatgtt
      301 cccatagtaa cgccaatagg gactttccat tgacgtcaat gggtggagta tttacggtaa
      361 actgcccact tggcagtaca tcaagtgtat catatgccaa gtccgccccc tattgacgtc
      421 aatgacggta aatggcccgc ctggcattat gcccagtaca tgaccttacg ggactttcct
      481 acttggcagt acatctacgt attagtcatc gctattacca tggtgatgcg gttttggcag
      541 tacaccaatg ggcgtggata gcggtttgac tcacggggat ttccaagtct ccaccccatt
      601 gacgtcaatg ggagtttgtt ttggcaccaa aatcaacggg actttccaaa atgtcgtaat
      661 aaccccgccc cgttgacgca aatgggcggt aggcgtgtac ggtgggaggt ctatataagc
      721 agagctcgtt tagtgaaccg tcagatcact agaagcttta ttgcggtagt ttatcacagt
      781 taaattgcta acgcagtcag tgcttctgac acaacagtct cgaacttaag ctgcagaagt
      841 tggtcgtgag gcactgggca ggtaagtatc aaggttacaa gacaggttta aggagaccaa
      901 tagaaactgg gcttgtcgag acagagaaga ctcttgcgtt tctgataggc acctattggt
      961 cttactgaca tccactttgc ctttctctcc acaggtgtcc actcccagtt caattacagc
     1021 tcttaaggct agagtactta atacgactca ctataggcta gcatttaggt gacactatag
     1081 aatacaagct acttgttctt tttgcactcg agccaccatg gccagcatga ccggcggcca
     1141 gcagatgggc gaattcnnnn nnnnnnnnnn nnnnnnnnnn nnnnnnnnnn nnnnnnnnnn
     1201 nnnnnnnnnn nnnnnnnnnn nnnnnnnnnn nnnnnnnnnn nnnnnnnnnn nnnnnnnnnn
     1261 nnnnnnnnnn nnnnnnnnnn nnnnnnnnnn nnnnnnnnnn nnnnnnnnnn nnnnnnnnnn
     1321 nnnnnnnnnn nnnnnnnnnn nnnnnnnnnn nnnnnnnnnn nnnnnnnnnn nnnnnnnnnn
     1381 nnnnnnnnnn nnnnnnnnnn nnnnnnnnnn nnnnnnnnnn nnnnnnnnnn nnnnnnnnnn
     1441 nnnnnnnnnn nnnnnnnnnn nnnnnnnnnn nnnnnnnnnn nnnnnnnnnn nnnnnnnnnn
     1501 nnnnnnnnnn nnnnnnnnnn nnnnnnnnnn nnnnnnnnnn nnnnnnnnnn nnnnnnnnnn
     1561 nnnnnnnnnn nnnnnnnnnn nnnnnnnnnn nnnnnnnnnn nnnnnnnnnn nnnnnnnnnn
     1621 nnnnnnnnnn nnnnnnnnnn nnnnnnnnnn nnnnnnnnnn nnnnnnnnnn nnnnnnnnnn
     1681 nnnnnnnnnn nnnnnnnnnn nnnnnnnnnn nnnnnnnnnn nnnnnnnnnn nnnnnnnnnn
     1741 nnnnnnnnnn nnnnnnnnnn nnnnnnnnnn nnnnnnnnnn nnnnnnnnnn nnnnnnnnnn
     1801 nnnnnnnnnn nnnnnnnnnn nnnnnnnnnn nnnnnnnnnn nnnnnnnnnn nnnnnnnnnn
     1861 nnnnnnnnnn nnnnnnnnnn nnnnnnnnnn nnnnnnnnnn nnnnnnnnnn nnnnnnnnnn
     1921 nnnnnnnnnn nnnnnnnnnn nnnnnnnnnn nnnnnnnnnn nnnnnnnnnn nnnnnnnnnn
     1981 nnnnnnnnnn nnnnnnnnnn nnnnnnnnnn nnnnnnnnnn nnnnnnnnnn nnnnnnnnnn
     2041 nnnnnnnnnn nnnnnnnnnn nnnnnnnnnn nnnnnnnnnn nnnnnnnnnn nnnnnnnnnn
     2101 nnnnnnnnnn nnnnnnnnnn nnnnnnnnnn nnnnnnnnnn nnnnnnnnnn nnnnnnnnnn
     2161 nnnnnnnnnn nnnnnnnnnn nnnnnnnnnn nnnnnnnnnn nnnnnnnnnn nnnnnnnnnn
     2221 nnnnnnnnnn nnnnnnnnnn nnnnnnnnnn nnnnnnnnnn nnnnnnnnnn nnnnnnnnnn
     2281 nnnnnnnnnn nnnnnnnnnn nnnnnnnnnn nnnnnnnnnn nnnnnnnnnn nnnnnnnnnn
     2341 nnnnnnnnnn nnnnnnnnnn nnnnnnnnnn nnnnnnnnnn nnnnnnnnnn nnnnnnnnnn
     2401 nnnnnnnnnn nnnnnnnnnn nnnnnnnnnn nnnnnnnnnn nnnnnnnnnn nnnnnnnnnn
     2461 nnnnnnnnnn nnnnnnnnnn nnnnnnnnnn nnnnnnnnnn nnnnnnnnnn nnnnnnnnnn
     2521 nnnnnnnnnn nnnnnnnnnn nnnnnnnnnn nnnnnnnnnn nnnnnnnnnn nnnnnnnnnn
     2581 nnnnnnnnnn nnnnnnnnnn nnnnnnnnnn nnnnnnnnnn nnnnnnnnnn nnnnnnnnnn
     2641 nnnnnnnnnn nnnnnnnnnn nnnnnnnnnn nnnnnnnnnn nnnnnnnnnn nnnnnnnnnn
     2701 nnnnnnnnnn nnnnnnnnnn nnnnnnnnnn nnnnnnnnnn tagcccgggc ggccgcttcg
     2761 agcagacatg ataagataca ttgatgagtt tggacaaacc acaactagaa tgcagtgaaa
     2821 aaaatgcttt atttgtgaaa tttgtgatgc tattgcttta tttgtaacca ttataagctg
     2881 caataaacaa gttaacaaca acaattgcat tcattttatg tttcaggttc agggggagat
     2941 gtgggaggtt ttttaaagca agtaaaacct ctacaaatgt ggtaaaatcg ataaggatcc
     3001 gggctggcgt aatagcgaag aggcccgcac cgatcgccct tcccaacagt tgcgcagcct
     3061 gaatggcgaa tggnnnnnnn nnnnnnnnnn nnnnnnnnnn nnnnnnnnnn nnnnnnnnnn
     3121 nnnnnnnnnn nnnnnnnnnn nnnnnnnnnn nnnnnnnnnn nnnnnnnnnn nnnnnnnnnn
     3181 nnnnnnnnnn nnnnnnncnn nnnnnnnnnn nnnnnnnnnn nnnnnnnnnn nnnnnnnnnn
     3241 nnnnnnnnnn nnnnnnnnnn nnnnnnnnnn nnnnnnnnnn nnnnnnnnna nnnnnnnnnn
     3301 nnnnnnnnnn nnnnnnnnnn nnnnnnnnnn nnnnnnnnnc ctttgacgtt ggagtccacg
     3361 ttctttaata gtggactctt gttccaaact ggaacaacac tcaaccctat ctcggtctat
     3421 tcttttgatt tataagggat tttgccgatt tcggcctatt ggttaaaaaa tgagctgatt
     3481 taacaaaaat ttaacgcgaa ttttaacaaa atattaacgc ttacaatttc ctgatgcggt
     3541 attttctcct tacgcatctg tgcggtattt cacaccgcat atggtgcact ctcagtacaa
     3601 tctgctctga tgccgcatag ttaagccagc cccgacaccc gccaacaccc gctgacgcgc
     3661 cctgacgggc ttgtctgctc ccggcatccg cttacagaca agctgtgacc gtctccggga
     3721 gctgcatgtg tcagaggttt tcaccgtcat caccgaaacg cgcgagacga aagggcctcg
     3781 tgatacgcct atttttatag gttaatgtca tgataataat ggtttcttag acgtcaggtg
     3841 gcacttttcg gggaaatgtg cgcggaaccc ctatttgttt atttttctaa atacattcaa
     3901 atatgtatcc gctcatgaga caataaccct gataaatgct tcaataatat tgaaaaagga
     3961 agagtatgag tattcaacat ttccgtgtcg cccttattcc cttttttgcg gcattttgcc
     4021 ttcctgtttt tgctcaccca gaaacgctgg tgaaagtaaa agatgctgaa gatcagttgg
     4081 gtgcacgagt gggttacatc gaactggatc tcaacagcgg taagatcctt gagagttttc
     4141 gccccgaaga acgttttcca atgatgagca cttttaaagt tctgctatgt ggcgcggtat
     4201 tatcccgtat tgacgccggg caagagcaac tcggtcgccg catacactat tctcagaatg
     4261 acttggttga gtactcacca gtcacagaaa agcatcttac ggatggcatg acagtaagag
     4321 aattatgcag tgctgccata accatgagtg ataacactgc ggccaactta cttctgacaa
     4381 cgatcggagg accgaaggag ctaaccgctt ttttgcacaa catgggggat catgtaactc
     4441 gccttgatcg ttgggaaccg gagctgaatg aagccatacc aaacgacgag cgtgacacca
     4501 cgatgcctgt agcaatggca acaacgttgc gcaaactatt aactggcgaa ctacttactc
     4561 tagcttcccg gcaacaatta atagactgga tggaggcgga taaagttgca ggaccacttc
     4621 tgcgctcggc ccttccggct ggctggttta ttgctgataa atctggagcc ggtgagcgtg
     4681 ggtctcgcgg tatcattgca gcactggggc cagatggtaa gccctcccgt atcgtagtta
     4741 tctacacgac ggggagtcag gcaactatgg atgaacgaaa tagacagatc gctgagatag
     4801 gtgcctcact gattaagcat tggtaactgt cagaccaagt ttactcatat atactttaga
     4861 ttgatttaaa acttcatttt taatttaaaa ggatctaggt gaagatcctt tttgataatc
     4921 tcatgaccaa aatcccttaa cgtgagtttt cgttccactg agcgtcagac cccgtagaaa
     4981 agatcaaagg atcttcttga gatccttttt ttctgcgcgt aatctgctgc ttgcaaacaa
     5041 aaaaaccacc gctaccagcg gtggtttgtt tgccggatca agagctacca actctttttc
     5101 cgaaggtaac tggcttcagc agagcgcaga taccaaatac tgttcttcta gtgtagccgt
     5161 agttaggcca ccacttcaag aactctgtag caccgcctac atacctcgct ctgctaatcc
     5221 tgttaccagt ggctgctgcc agtggcgata agtcgtgtct taccgggttg gactcaagac
     5281 gatagttacc ggataaggcg cagcggtcgg gctgaacggg gggttcgtgc acacagccca
     5341 gcttggagcg aacgacctac accgaactga gatacctaca gcgtgagcta tgagaaagcg
     5401 ccacgcttcc cgaagggaga aaggcggaca ggtatccggt aagcggcagg gtcggaacag
     5461 gagagcgcac gagggagctt ccagggggaa acgcctggta tctttatagt cctgtcgggt
     5521 ttcgccacct ctgacttgag cgtcgatttt tgtgatgctc gtcagggggg cggagcctat
     5581 ggaaaaacgc cagcaacgcg gcctttttac ggttcctggc cttttgctgg ccttttgctc
     5641 acatggctcg aca
//
