[The description below was written by a language model from this plasmid's Addgene catalogue record and the feature table of its GenBank file.]
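Description:
pCMVTNT-T7-KPNA2 is a mammalian expression plasmid built on Promega's pCMVTNT backbone and carrying the human karyopherin alpha 2 coding sequence (KPNA2, also known as importin alpha 1), a nuclear import receptor of the importin alpha family. The roughly 1.6 kb insert was placed between EcoRI and SmaI sites, both of which are retained, giving a circular construct of 5,653 bp. It is maintained in E. coli through a high-copy ColE1/pUC-type origin and selected with ampicillin via the bla gene. An f1 origin is also present, which allows single-stranded DNA production. The plasmid has no mammalian selection marker in the annotated features, so it is suited to transient transfection.

Expression in mammalian cells is driven by the human CMV immediate-early enhancer and promoter, followed by a chimeric beta-globin/immunoglobulin heavy chain intron that generally improves transcript processing and expression. Downstream of the intron lie bacteriophage T7 and SP6 promoters, so the same plasmid can serve as a template for in vitro transcription or coupled transcription/translation. A Kozak consensus precedes the open reading frame, and an SV40 polyadenylation signal terminates the transcript. According to the catalogue entry, the protein carries an N-terminal T7 epitope tag supplied by the backbone, allowing detection or immunoprecipitation with anti-T7 antibodies. The feature table does not annotate the tag or the KPNA2 coding region itself, which presumably occupy the unannotated stretch between the Kozak sequence and the poly(A) signal. The construct comes from a study characterising KPNA7 as a divergent importin alpha family member; the record does not state how this particular plasmid was used there.
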