Addgene plasmid #26678: pCMVTNT-T7-KPNA2
Depositing lab: Bryce Paschal. Depositing organization: University of Virginia. Publication: Karyopherin alpha7 (KPNA7), a divergent member of the importin alpha family of nuclear import receptors. Kelley JB, Talley AM, Spencer A, Gioeli D, Paschal BM. BMC Cell Biol. 2010 Aug 11;11:63. doi: 10.1186/1471-2121-11-63. PubMed 20701745.
Backbone
  Vector backbone: pCMVTNT
  Backbone manufacturer: Promega
  Backbone size w/o insert (bp): 4050
  Vector type: Mammalian Expression
Growth in bacteria
  Bacterial resistance: Ampicillin, 100 μg/mL
  Growth temperature: 37°C
  Growth strain: DH5alpha
  Copy number: High Copy
Gene/Insert
  Gene/Insert name: Karyopherin Alpha 2 (alt names: KPNA 2; Importin Alpha 1)
  Species: H. sapiens (human)
  Insert size (bp): 1590
  GenBank ID: NM_002266
  Entrez Gene: KPNA2 (a.k.a. IPOA1, PTAC58, QIP2, RCH1, SRP1-alpha, SRP1alpha)
  Tag / fusion protein: T7 (MASMTGGQQMG) (N terminal on backbone)
  Cloning method: Restriction Enzyme; 5′ cloning site EcoRI (not destroyed); 3′ cloning site SmaI (not destroyed)
  Sequencing primers: 5′ T7; 3′ SV40 late poly A
Terms and licenses: Academic/Nonprofit Terms; Industry Terms: Not Available to Industry
How to cite: pCMVTNT-T7-KPNA2 was a gift from Bryce Paschal (Addgene plasmid # 26678 ; http://n2t.net/addgene:26678 ; RRID:Addgene_26678)
