>Addgene plasmid #26678 | pCMVTNT-T7-KPNA2 | addgene partial sequence | sequence record 32915 | 26678 with T7
TCTTGTTCTTTTTGCCTCGAGCCACCATGGCCAGCATGACCGGCGGCCAGCAGATGGGCGAATTC
[776 nt withheld, positions 66-841]
